>Addgene plasmid #214306 | pET28_Caspase-5-enzymatic-domain | addgene full sequence | sequence record 423165 | Addgene NGS Result
ATCCGGATATAGTTCCTCCTTTCAGCAAAAAACCCCTCAAGACCCGTTTAGAGGCCCCAAGGGGTTATGC
TAGTTATTGCTCAGCGGTGGCAGCAGCCAACTCAGCTTCCTTTCGGGCTTTGTTAGCAGCCGGATCTCAG
TGGTGGTGGTGGTGGTGCTCGAGTGCGGCCGCTCAATTGCCAGGAAAGAGGTAGAAATCTCTTGTCAAGG
TTGCTCGTTCTATGGTGGGCATCTGGGCTTTAGCCTGTGGAACTTCAAATGATTTCTGTACCTTCCGAAA
TATTTCCATTAGGTGGCAGCAGCAAGAATATTTCTGGAAGCATGTGATGAGTTCCGTAATGAAGATGGAG
CCCCTTGTGCGGTCTCTCCAGGACACGTTATGTGGTGTTGAAGAACAGAAAGCAATGAAGTCCTTCTCCT
CGTGGATCTTGCAAACAGAATCTGCCTCCAGGTTCTCAGATGACTGTGAAGAGATGAGTGCCAAGGATGC
TGGAGAGTCTCTGACCCAGAGTTCCCCATGTTTTTCACCTCTGCAGGCCTGGACAATGATGACCTTGGGT
TTGTCCTTTAGACTGAGGCAGTTGCGGTTGTTGAATATCTGGAAGATGGTGTCATAAAGCAGCACATCCG
GTTTTTTCTTTTTATGCGCAGTTCCGCAGATTCCCTCTAGGATGCCATGAGACATGAGTACCAAGAACGT
GCTGTCAGAGGACTTGTGCTCTGGTCTGGCAGCAAATGCCCTCAGCACTGACTCCATATCCCTGGCTGTG
AGATTCTTTTCGTCAACCACAGTGTAGCCCAGGCCTTGAAGCAGCCTTTTCATCCCCACGATGTCATAGT
GAGCCCCATTCCTTGCAGGCAGGTGATCAAACTTTGTATTGCATATGATGAGAGCCAGGCGTCTGCGGTC
CTCTCTCTTTTTTATTGGATAGATCTCATCATGATTTTTTTTACACAGTCTCAGGAATTCTTCACGAGGA
CAAAGTTTGAGTATATTTGTAGATTCTGCTGACTCAGGTGGTCCAGCCTCGATTTGCAGAAGAGGTTTTA
CACTGGTGATCTTTTGGTCCATATTGAGGGATCCGCCCTGAAAATACAGGTTTTCCATATGGCTGCCGCG
CGGCACCAGGCCGCTGCTGTGATGATGATGATGATGGCTGCTGCCCATGGTATATCTCCTTCTTAAAGTT
AAACAAAATTATTTCTAGAGGGGAATTGTTATCCGCTCACAATTCCCCTATAGTGAGTCGTATTAATTTC
GCGGGATCGAGATCTCGATCCTCTACGCCGGACGCATCGTGGCCGGCATCACCGGCGCCACAGGTGCGGT
TGCTGGCGCCTATATCGCCGACATCACCGATGGGGAAGATCGGGCTCGCCACTTCGGGCTCATGAGCGCT
TGTTTCGGCGTGGGTATGGTGGCAGGCCCCGTGGCCGGGGGACTGTTGGGCGCCATCTCCTTGCATGCAC
CATTCCTTGCGGCGGCGGTGCTCAACGGCCTCAACCTACTACTGGGCTGCTTCCTAATGCAGGAGTCGCA
TAAGGGAGAGCGTCGAGATCCCGGACACCATCGAATGGCGCAAAACCTTTCGCGGTATGGCATGATAGCG
CCCGGAAGAGAGTCAATTCAGGGTGGTGAATGTGAAACCAGTAACGTTATACGATGTCGCAGAGTATGCC
GGTGTCTCTTATCAGACCGTTTCCCGCGTGGTGAACCAGGCCAGCCACGTTTCTGCGAAAACGCGGGAAA
AAGTGGAAGCGGCGATGGCGGAGCTGAATTACATTCCCAACCGCGTGGCACAACAACTGGCGGGCAAACA
GTCGTTGCTGATTGGCGTTGCCACCTCCAGTCTGGCCCTGCACGCGCCGTCGCAAATTGTCGCGGCGATT
AAATCTCGCGCCGATCAACTGGGTGCCAGCGTGGTGGTGTCGATGGTAGAACGAAGCGGCGTCGAAGCCT
GTAAAGCGGCGGTGCACAATCTTCTCGCGCAACGCGTCAGTGGGCTGATCATTAACTATCCGCTGGATGA
CCAGGATGCCATTGCTGTGGAAGCTGCCTGCACTAATGTTCCGGCGTTATTTCTTGATGTCTCTGACCAG
ACACCCATCAACAGTATTATTTTCTCCCATGAAGACGGTACGCGACTGGGCGTGGAGCATCTGGTCGCAT
TGGGTCACCAGCAAATCGCGCTGTTAGCGGGCCCATTAAGTTCTGTCTCGGCGCGTCTGCGTCTGGCTGG
CTGGCATAAATATCTCACTCGCAATCAAATTCAGCCGATAGCGGAACGGGAAGGCGACTGGAGTGCCATG
TCCGGTTTTCAACAAACCATGCAAATGCTGAATGAGGGCATCGTTCCCACTGCGATGCTGGTTGCCAACG
ATCAGATGGCGCTGGGCGCAATGCGCGCCATTACCGAGTCCGGGCTGCGCGTTGGTGCGGATATCTCGGT
AGTGGGATACGACGATACCGAAGACAGCTCATGTTATATCCCGCCGTTAACCACCATCAAACAGGATTTT
CGCCTGCTGGGGCAAACCAGCGTGGACCGCTTGCTGCAACTCTCTCAGGGCCAGGCGGTGAAGGGCAATC
AGCTGTTGCCCGTCTCACTGGTGAAAAGAAAAACCACCCTGGCGCCCAATACGCAAACCGCCTCTCCCCG
CGCGTTGGCCGATTCATTAATGCAGCTGGCACGACAGGTTTCCCGACTGGAAAGCGGGCAGTGAGCGCAA
CGCAATTAATGTAAGTTAGCTCACTCATTAGGCACCGGGATCTCGACCGATGCCCTTGAGAGCCTTCAAC
CCAGTCAGCTCCTTCCGGTGGGCGCGGGGCATGACTATCGTCGCCGCACTTATGACTGTCTTCTTTATCA
TGCAACTCGTAGGACAGGTGCCGGCAGCGCTCTGGGTCATTTTCGGCGAGGACCGCTTTCGCTGGAGCGC
GACGATGATCGGCCTGTCGCTTGCGGTATTCGGAATCTTGCACGCCCTCGCTCAAGCCTTCGTCACTGGT
CCCGCCACCAAACGTTTCGGCGAGAAGCAGGCCATTATCGCCGGCATGGCGGCCCCACGGGTGCGCATGA
TCGTGCTCCTGTCGTTGAGGACCCGGCTAGGCTGGCGGGGTTGCCTTACTGGTTAGCAGAATGAATCACC
GATACGCGAGCGAACGTGAAGCGACTGCTGCTGCAAAACGTCTGCGACCTGAGCAACAACATGAATGGTC
TTCGGTTTCCGTGTTTCGTAAAGTCTGGAAACGCGGAAGTCAGCGCCCTGCACCATTATGTTCCGGATCT
GCATCGCAGGATGCTGCTGGCTACCCTGTGGAACACCTACATCTGTATTAACGAAGCGCTGGCATTGACC
CTGAGTGATTTTTCTCTGGTCCCGCCGCATCCATACCGCCAGTTGTTTACCCTCACAACGTTCCAGTAAC
CGGGCATGTTCATCATCAGTAACCCGTATCGTGAGCATCCTCTCTCGTTTCATCGGTATCATTACCCCCA
TGAACAGAAATCCCCCTTACACGGAGGCATCAGTGACCAAACAGGAAAAAACCGCCCTTAACATGGCCCG
CTTTATCAGAAGCCAGACATTAACGCTTCTGGAGAAACTCAACGAGCTGGACGCGGATGAACAGGCAGAC
ATCTGTGAATCGCTTCACGACCACGCTGATGAGCTTTACCGCAGCTGCCTCGCGCGTTTCGGTGATGACG
GTGAAAACCTCTGACACATGCAGCTCCCGGAGACGGTCACAGCTTGTCTGTAAGCGGATGCCGGGAGCAG
ACAAGCCCGTCAGGGCGCGTCAGCGGGTGTTGGCGGGTGTCGGGGCGCAGCCATGACCCAGTCACGTAGC
GATAGCGGAGTGTATACTGGCTTAACTATGCGGCATCAGAGCAGATTGTACTGAGAGTGCACCATTGCGG
TGTGAAATACCGCACAGATGCGTAAGGAGAAAATACCGCATCAGGCGCTCTTCCGCTTCCTCGCTCACTG
ACTCGCTGCGCTCGGTCGTTCGGCTGCGGCGAGCGGTATCAGCTCACTCAAAGGCGGTAATACGGTTATC
CACAGAATCAGGGGATAACGCAGGAAAGAACATGTGAGCAAAAGGCCAGCAAAAGGCCAGGAACCGTAAA
AAGGCCGCGTTGCTGGCGTTTTTCCATAGGCTCCGCCCCCCTGACGAGCATCACAAAAATCGACGCTCAA
GTCAGAGGTGGCGAAACCCGACAGGACTATAAAGATACCAGGCGTTTCCCCCTGGAAGCTCCCTCGTGCG
CTCTCCTGTTCCGACCCTGCCGCTTACCGGATACCTGTCCGCCTTTCTCCCTTCGGGAAGCGTGGCGCTT
TCTCATAGCTCACGCTGTAGGTATCTCAGTTCGGTGTAGGTCGTTCGCTCCAAGCTGGGCTGTGTGCACG
AACCCCCCGTTCAGCCCGACCGCTGCGCCTTATCCGGTAACTATCGTCTTGAGTCCAACCCGGTAAGACA
CGACTTATCGCCACTGGCAGCAGCCACTGGTAACAGGATTAGCAGAGCGAGGTATGTAGGCGGTGCTACA
GAGTTCTTGAAGTGGTGGCCTAACTACGGCTACACTAGAAGGACAGTATTTGGTATCTGCGCTCTGCTGA
AGCCAGTTACCTTCGGAAAAAGAGTTGGTAGCTCTTGATCCGGCAAACAAACCACCGCTGGTAGCGGTGG
TTTTTTTGTTTGCAAGCAGCAGATTACGCGCAGAAAAAAAGGATCTCAAGAAGATCCTTTGATCTTTTCT
ACGGGGTCTGACGCTCAGTGGAACGAAAACTCACGTTAAGGGATTTTGGTCATGAACAATAAAACTGTCT
GCTTACATAAACAGTAATACAAGGGGTGTTATGAGCCATATTCAACGGGAAACGTCTTGCTCTAGGCCGC
GATTAAATTCCAACATGGATGCTGATTTATATGGGTATAAATGGGCTCGCGATAATGTCGGGCAATCAGG
TGCGACAATCTATCGATTGTATGGGAAGCCCGATGCGCCAGAGTTGTTTCTGAAACATGGCAAAGGTAGC
GTTGCCAATGATGTTACAGATGAGATGGTCAGACTAAACTGGCTGACGGAATTTATGCCTCTTCCGACCA
TCAAGCATTTTATCCGTACTCCTGATGATGCATGGTTACTCACCACTGCGATCCCCGGGAAAACAGCATT
CCAGGTATTAGAAGAATATCCTGATTCAGGTGAAAATATTGTTGATGCGCTGGCAGTGTTCCTGCGCCGG
TTGCATTCGATTCCTGTTTGTAATTGTCCTTTTAACAGCGATCGCGTATTTCGTCTCGCTCAGGCGCAAT
CACGAATGAATAACGGTTTGGTTGATGCGAGTGATTTTGATGACGAGCGTAATGGCTGGCCTGTTGAACA
AGTCTGGAAAGAAATGCATAAACTTTTGCCATTCTCACCGGATTCAGTCGTCACTCATGGTGATTTCTCA
CTTGATAACCTTATTTTTGACGAGGGGAAATTAATAGGTTGTATTGATGTTGGACGAGTCGGAATCGCAG
ACCGATACCAGGATCTTGCCATCCTATGGAACTGCCTCGGTGAGTTTTCTCCTTCATTACAGAAACGGCT
TTTTCAAAAATATGGTATTGATAATCCTGATATGAATAAATTGCAGTTTCATTTGATGCTCGATGAGTTT
TTCTAAGAATTAATTCATGAGCGGATACATATTTGAATGTATTTAGAAAAATAAACAAATAGGGGTTCCG
CGCACATTTCCCCGAAAAGTGCCACCTAAATTGTAAGCGTTAATATTTTGTTAAAATTCGCGTTAAATTT
TTGTTAAATCAGCTCATTTTTTAACCAATAGGCCGAAATCGGCAAAATCCCTTATAAATCAAAAGAATAG
ACCGAGATAGGGT
[37 nt withheld, positions 5894-5930]
AAAGAACGTGGACTCCAACGTCAAAGG
[49 nt withheld, positions 5958-6006]
T
[91 nt withheld, positions 6008-6098]
G
[124 nt withheld, positions 6100-6223]
CCCATTCGCCA
Features (pLannotate 1.2.2; 22 found; start..end, strand, type, name):
     26..73      -  terminator     T7 terminator: transcription terminator for bacteriophage T7 RNA polymerase
     81..130     -  CDS            SET1 (fragment): solubility-enhancement tag derived from T7 phage gene 10B
    140..157     -  CDS            9xHis (fragment): 9xHis affinity tag
    176..1078    -  CDS            CASP5 (fragment): CASP5_HUMAN - Also known as ICH3 From Homo sapiens (Human).
   1085..1105    -  CDS            TEV site: tobacco etch virus (TEV) protease recognition and cleavage site
   1112..1129    -  CDS            thrombin site: thrombin recognition and cleavage site
   1140..1156    -  CDS            capTEV™ (fragment): composite tag for in vivo biotinylation, TEV protease cleavage, and 6xHis tagging
   1175..1197    -  RBS            RBS: efficient ribosome binding site from bacteriophage T7 gene 10 (Olins and Rangwala, 1989)
   1212..1236    -  protein_bind   lac operator: The lac repressor binds to the lac operator to inhibit transcription in E. coli. This inhibition can be relieved by adding lactose or isopropyl-β-D-thiogalactopyranoside (IPTG). lac repressor encoded by lacI
   1237..1255    -  promoter       T7 promoter: promoter for bacteriophage T7 RNA polymerase
   1277..1556    +  CDS            TcR (fragment): tetracycline efflux protein; tet; confers resistance to tetracycline
   1564..1641    +  promoter       lacI promoter: lacI
   1642..2724    +  CDS            lacI: lac repressor; lacI; The lac repressor binds to the lac operator to inhibit transcription in E. coli. This inhibition can be relieved by adding lactose or isopropyl-β-D-thiogalactopyranoside (IPTG).
   2737..2758    +  protein_bind   CAP binding site: CAP binding activates transcription in the presence of cAMP. E. coli catabolite activator protein
   2773..3064    +  CDS            TcR (fragment): tetracycline efflux protein; tet; confers resistance to tetracycline
   3136..3516    -  CDS            YPB1_ECOLX: Protein predicted: Swiss-Prot protein existence level 4. From Escherichia coli.
   3533..3724    +  CDS            rop: Rop protein, which maintains plasmids at low copy number; rop
   3826..3965    +  misc_feature   bom: basis of mobility region from pBR322
   4151..4739    -  rep_origin     ori: high-copy-number ColE1/pMB1/pBR322/pUC origin of replication
   4861..5676    +  CDS            KanR: aminoglycoside phosphotransferase; aph(3')-Ia; confers resistance to kanamycin in bacteria or G418 (Geneticin®) in eukaryotes
   5685..5742    -  promoter       AmpR promoter (fragment): bla
   5795..6223    -  rep_origin     f1 ori (sequence partly withheld): f1 bacteriophage origin of replication; arrow indicates direction of (+) strand synthesis
