[The description below was written by a language model from this plasmid's Addgene catalogue record and pLannotate feature annotations shown in this document.]
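Description:
pET28_Caspase-5-enzymatic-domain is a bacterial expression plasmid built on the pET28a backbone for overproducing the catalytic portion of human caspase-5 (CASP5) in E. coli. The insert covers residues 133–434 of the protein, omitting the N-terminal region, and was cloned between the BamHI and EcoRI sites, both of which are retained. The sequenced plasmid is about 6.2 kb.

Expression is driven by a T7 promoter followed by a lac operator and the strong T7 gene 10 ribosome binding site, with a T7 terminator downstream. The plasmid also carries lacI with its own promoter, so transcription is repressed until induction with IPTG in a host that supplies T7 RNA polymerase. The open reading frame begins with an N-terminal His tag, followed by the vector's thrombin site and then a TEV protease site immediately upstream of the caspase-5 sequence. This arrangement allows metal-affinity purification and subsequent removal of the tag. The annotation also detects a His-tag fragment downstream of the insert, corresponding to the optional C-terminal tag of pET28a. The record does not state whether this is in frame or translated.

The plasmid is maintained through a ColE1/pBR322-type origin accompanied by rop and the bom region, and it is selected with kanamycin through an aminoglycoside phosphotransferase gene. The catalogue lists it as high copy, although rop generally moderates copy number. An f1 origin is also present. Short tetracycline-resistance and other fragments in the annotation are backbone remnants rather than functional markers. The stated purpose is protein overexpression in bacteria, and the associated publication concerns structural study of cytokine cleavage by inflammatory caspases.
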