Addgene plasmid #214306: pET28_Caspase-5-enzymatic-domain
Purpose: Protein overexpression in bacteria
Depositing lab: Jonathan Kagan. Depositing organization: Boston Children's Hospital. Publication: Structural insights into cytokine cleavage by inflammatory caspase-4. Devant P, Dong Y, Mintseris J, Ma W, Gygi SP, Wu H, Kagan JC. Nature. 2023 Dec;624(7991):451-459. doi: 10.1038/s41586-023-06751-9. Epub 2023 Nov 22. PubMed 37993712.
Backbone
  Vector backbone: pET28a
  Backbone size w/o insert (bp): 5400
  Vector type: Bacterial Expression
Growth in bacteria
  Bacterial resistance: Kanamycin, 50 μg/mL
  Growth temperature: 37°C
  Growth strain: DH5alpha
  Copy number: High Copy
Gene/Insert
  Gene/Insert name: CASP5 (alt name: Caspase-5)
  Species: H. sapiens (human)
  Mutation: aa133-434
  Entrez Gene: CASP5 (a.k.a. ICE(rel)III, ICEREL-III, ICH-3)
  Promoter: T7
  Tag / fusion protein: His-TEV (N terminal on insert)
  Cloning method: Restriction Enzyme; 5′ cloning site BamHI (not destroyed); 3′ cloning site EcoRI (not destroyed)
  Sequencing primers: 5′ T7-fwd; 3′ T7-term
Terms and licenses: Academic/Nonprofit Terms; Industry Terms: Not Available to Industry
How to cite: pET28_Caspase-5-enzymatic-domain was a gift from Jonathan Kagan (Addgene plasmid # 214306 ; http://n2t.net/addgene:214306 ; RRID:Addgene_214306)
